>Addgene plasmid #78240 | pDHJS3 AN+ | depositor full sequence | sequence record 149076 | Full plasmid sequence
CACCTAAATTGTAAGCGTTAATATTTTGTTAAAATTCGCGTTAAATTTTTGTTAAATCAGCTCATTTTTT
AACCAATAGGCCGAAATCGGCAAAATCCCTTATAAATCAAAAGAATAGACCGAGATAGGGT
[37 nt withheld, positions 132-168]
AAAGAACGTGGACTCCAACGTCAAAGG
[49 nt withheld, positions 196-244]
T
[91 nt withheld, positions 246-336]
G
[124 nt withheld, positions 338-461]
CCCATTCGCCATTCAGGCTGCGCAACTGTTGGGAAGGGCGATCGGTGCGGGCCTCTTCGCTATTACGCCA
GCTGGCGAAAGGGGGATGTGCTGCAAGGCGATTAAGTTGGGTAACGCCAGGGTTTTCCCAGTCACGACGT
TGTAAAACGACGGCCAGTGAATTGTAATACGACTCACTATAGGGCGAATTGGGTACCGGGCCCCCCCTCG
AGGTCGACGGTATCGATAAGCTAGATCTATAACTTCGTATAGCATACATTATACGAAGTTATGAATTCAG
GACCTTGAACGCGAGGTGCGCGGCTGTCAGGATTACGCGTGATTATCTGGCCCGGGCTACTCGGTGTACA
ACAAGGTCTTCGATTTCGAGGCCCCTGTGCGCGGTCAGAATGCCAAAATGGTTATGACCTCCGTATCCGG
CCACATGATGCAGCTGGCATTCCAGGTGTCTTACAAAAATTGGAGAACGGTGGATCCGCGCTCTTTATTC
GACGCGCCGGTGGAAAAGGGCGTGGGCTCGGATTATGAGCCTATCAAAAGGACCTTGGAACGCGAGGTGC
GCGGCTGTCAGGGATTGATTATCTGGACGGATTGCGATCGCGAGGGCGAGAACATTGGCTACGAGATTAT
TGATGTGCGGCCGCATCCGAGCCATTGGAAGATTAGGTTCTGCTAGCGCACACAATTGATGACTTGATCT
AGAATAACTTCGTATAGCATACATTATACGAAGTTATCATATGAGCTCCAGCTTTTGTTCCCTTTAGTGA
GGGTTAATTTCGAGCTTGGCGTAATCATGGTCATAGCTGTTTCCTGTGTGAAATTGTTATCCGCTCACAA
TTCCACACAACATACGAGCCGGAAGCATAAAGTGTAAAGCCTGGGGTGCCTAATGAGTGAGCTAACTCAC
ATTAATTGCGTTGCGCTCACTGCCCGCTTTCCAGTCGGGAAACCTGTCGTGCCAGCTGCATTAATGAATC
GGCCAACGCGCGGGGAGAGGCGGTTTGCGTATTGGGCGCTCTTCCGCTTCCTCGCTCACTGACTCGCTGC
GCTCGGTCGTTCGGCTGCGGCGAGCGGTATCAGCTCACTCAAAGGCGGTAATACGGTTATCCACAGAATC
AGGGGATAACGCAGGAAAGAACATGTGAGCAAAAGGCCAGCAAAAGGCCAGGAACCGTAAAAAGGCCGCG
TTGCTGGCGTTTTTCCATAGGCTCCGCCCCCCTGACGAGCATCACAAAAATCGACGCTCAAGTCAGAGGT
GGCGAAACCCGACAGGACTATAAAGATACCAGGCGTTTCCCCCTGGAAGCTCCCTCGTGCGCTCTCCTGT
TCCGACCCTGCCGCTTACCGGATACCTGTCCGCCTTTCTCCCTTCGGGAAGCGTGGCGCTTTCTCATAGC
TCACGCTGTAGGTATCTCAGTTCGGTGTAGGTCGTTCGCTCCAAGCTGGGCTGTGTGCACGAACCCCCCG
TTCAGCCCGACCGCTGCGCCTTATCCGGTAACTATCGTCTTGAGTCCAACCCGGTAAGACACGACTTATC
GCCACTGGCAGCAGCCACTGGTAACAGGATTAGCAGAGCGAGGTATGTAGGCGGTGCTACAGAGTTCTTG
AAGTGGTGGCCTAACTACGGCTACACTAGAAGGACAGTATTTGGTATCTGCGCTCTGCTGAAGCCAGTTA
CCTTCGGAAAAAGAGTTGGTAGCTCTTGATCCGGCAAACAAACCACCGCTGGTAGCGGTGGTTTTTTTGT
TTGCAAGCAGCAGATTACGCGCAGAAAAAAAGGATCTCAAGAAGATCCTTTGATCTTTTCTACGGGGTCT
GACGCTCAGTGGAACGAAAACTCACGTTAAGGGATTTTGGTCATGAGATTATCAAAAAGGATCTTCACCT
AGATCCTTTTAAATTAAAAATGAAGTTTTAAATCAATCTAAAGTATATATGAGTAAACTTGGTCTGACAG
TTACCAATGCTTAATCAGTGAGGCACCTATCTCAGCGATCTGTCTATTTCGTTCATCCATAGTTGCCTGA
CTCCCCGTCGTGTAGATAACTACGATACGGGAGGGCTTACCATCTGGCCCCAGTGCTGCAATGATACCGC
GAGACCCACGCTCACCGGCTCCAGATTTATCAGCAATAAACCAGCCAGCCGGAAGGGCCGAGCGCAGAAG
TGGTCCTGCAACTTTATCCGCCTCCATCCAGTCTATTAATTGTTGCCGGGAAGCTAGAGTAAGTAGTTCG
CCAGTTAATAGTTTGCGCAACGTTGTTGCCATTGCTACAGGCATCGTGGTGTCACGCTCGTCGTTTGGTA
TGGCTTCATTCAGCTCCGGTTCCCAACGATCAAGGCGAGTTACATGATCCCCCATGTTGTGCAAAAAAGC
GGTTAGCTCCTTCGGTCCTCCGATCGTTGTCAGAAGTAAGTTGGCCGCAGTGTTATCACTCATGGTTATG
GCAGCACTGCATAATTCTCTTACTGTCATGCCATCCGTAAGATGCTTTTCTGTGACTGGTGAGTACTCAA
CCAAGTCATTCTGAGAATAGTGTATGCGGCGACCGAGTTGCTCTTGCCCGGCGTCAATACGGGATAATAC
CGCGCCACATAGCAGAACTTTAAAAGTGCTCATCATTGGAAAACGTTCTTCGGGGCGAAAACTCTCAAGG
ATCTTACCGCTGTTGAGATCCAGTTCGATGTAACCCACTCGTGCACCCAACTGATCTTCAGCATCTTTTA
CTTTCACCAGCGTTTCTGGGTGAGCAAAAACAGGAAGGCAAAATGCCGCAAAAAAGGGAATAAGGGCGAC
ACGGAAATGTTGAATACTCATACTCTTCCTTTTTCAATATTATTGAAGCATTTATCAGGGTTATTGTCTC
ATGAGCGGATACATATTTGAATGTATTTAGAAAAATAAACAAATAGGGGTTCCGCGCACATTTCCCCGAA
AAGTGC
Features (pLannotate 1.2.2; 15 found; start..end, strand, type, name):
     33..461     -  rep_origin     f1 ori (sequence partly withheld): f1 bacteriophage origin of replication; arrow indicates direction of (+) strand synthesis
    466..623     -  CDS            lacZα (fragment): LacZα fragment of β-galactosidase; lacZ fragment
    626..644     +  promoter       T7 promoter: promoter for bacteriophage T7 RNA polymerase
    653..693     -  misc_feature   MCS (fragment): pBluescript multiple cloning site
    700..733     +  protein_bind   loxP: Cre-mediated recombination occurs in the 8-bp core sequence (GCATACAT). Cre recombinase
    796..1098    +  CDS            TOP3A (fragment): TOP3A_ARATH - Experimental evidence at protein level: Swiss-Prot protein existence level 1. Releases the supercoiling and torsional tension of DNA introduced during the DNA replication and transcription by transiently cleaving and rejoining one strand of the DNA duplex. Introduces a single-strand break via transesterification at a target site in duplex DNA. The scissile phosphodiester is attacked by the catalytic tyrosine of the enzyme, resulting in the formation of a DNA-(5'-phosphotyrosyl)- enzyme intermediate and the expulsion of a 3'-OH DNA strand. The free DNA strand then undergoes passag
   1165..1198    +  protein_bind   loxP: Cre-mediated recombination occurs in the 8-bp core sequence (GCATACAT). Cre recombinase
   1222..1240    -  promoter       T3 promoter: promoter for bacteriophage T3 RNA polymerase
   1285..1301    -  protein_bind   lac operator: The lac repressor binds to the lac operator to inhibit transcription in E. coli. This inhibition can be relieved by adding lactose or isopropyl-β-D-thiogalactopyranoside (IPTG). lac repressor encoded by lacI
   1309..1339    -  promoter       lac promoter: promoter for the E. coli lac operon
   1354..1375    -  protein_bind   CAP binding site: CAP binding activates transcription in the presence of cAMP. E. coli catabolite activator protein
   1388..1480    -  CDS            lacI (fragment): lac repressor; lacI; The lac repressor binds to the lac operator to inhibit transcription in E. coli. This inhibition can be relieved by adding lactose or isopropyl-β-D-thiogalactopyranoside (IPTG).
   1663..2251    -  rep_origin     ori: high-copy-number ColE1/pMB1/pBR322/pUC origin of replication
   2422..3282    -  CDS            AmpR: β-lactamase; bla; confers resistance to ampicillin, carbenicillin, and related antibiotics
   3283..3387    -  promoter       AmpR promoter: bla
