[The description below was written by a language model from this plasmid's Addgene catalogue record and pLannotate feature annotations shown in this document.]
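Description:
pDHJS3 AN+ is a high-copy phagemid built on the pBluescript SK+ backbone, propagated in E. coli through its ColE1/pUC-type origin and selected with ampicillin via the β-lactamase gene and its native promoter. It retains the f1 bacteriophage origin, which allows one strand of the plasmid to be packaged and recovered as circular single-stranded DNA when a helper phage or helper phagemid supplies the phage functions. The usual pBluescript elements also remain around the cloning region: the disrupted lacZα fragment, the lac promoter, operator and CAP site, and the flanking T7 and T3 promoters.

The payload is not an expression cassette but a structural DNA module. Two 34 bp loxP sites from bacteriophage P1, annotated in the same orientation, bracket a roughly 300 bp segment called sequence "A" that carries an NheI site. The three pieces were assembled stepwise through BglII, EcoRI, XbaI and NdeI sites, all of which are preserved. The catalogue lists sequence A as Drosophila melanogaster DNA. The automated annotation labels this stretch as a topoisomerase 3α fragment by similarity to a plant protein, which suggests it derives from a topoisomerase III-type coding region, but nothing in the record indicates that it is meant to be expressed.

The plasmid is one of four needed to build the mismatched double Holliday junction substrate (MM-DHJS), a topologically constrained DNA molecule used for biochemical studies. The record does not detail the assembly steps, although the single-strand production capability and the Cre target sites are evidently the functional features. The deposited sequence (3,407 nt) is slightly shorter than the listed total size of 3,413 bp.
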