Addgene plasmid #78240: pDHJS3 AN+
Purpose: One of four plasmids needed to create the mismatched double Holliday junction substrate (MM-DHJS).
Depositing lab: Tao-shih Hsieh. Depositing organization: Duke University. Publication: A novel, topologically constrained DNA molecule containing a double Holliday junction: design, synthesis, and initial biochemical characterization. Plank JL, Hsieh TS. J Biol Chem. 2006 Jun 23;281(25):17510-6. Epub 2006 Apr 11. 10.1074/jbc.M602933200 PubMed 16608853.
Backbone
  Vector backbone: pBluescript SK+
  Backbone manufacturer: Stratagene
  Backbone size w/o insert (bp): 2961
  Total vector size (bp): 3413
  Modifications to backbone: inserted two loxP sites with sequence A in between
  Vector type: phagemid
Growth in bacteria
  Bacterial resistance: Ampicillin, 100 μg/mL
  Growth temperature: 37°C
  Growth strain: DH5alpha
  Growth instructions: This plasmid requires a helper phagemid to make single stranded DNA. Suggested helper phaemids: M13K07 (available from NEB) or pM13g (available from Andrew Bradbury at Los Alamos National Laboratory- PMID: 17088290). If using M13K07 helper phagemid, transform plasmid DNA in XL2 MRF'. If using pM13g helper phagemid, transform plasmid DNA in DH5alpha.
  Copy number: High Copy
Gene/Insert 1
  Gene/Insert name: loxP
  Species: P1
  Insert size (bp): 34
  Cloning method: Restriction Enzyme; 5′ cloning site BglII (not destroyed); 3′ cloning site EcoRI (not destroyed)
  Sequencing primers: 5′ none
Gene/Insert 2
  Gene/Insert name: sequence "A" with NheI site
  Species: D. melanogaster (fly)
  Insert size (bp): 300
  Cloning method: Restriction Enzyme; 5′ cloning site EcoRI (not destroyed); 3′ cloning site XbaI (not destroyed)
  Sequencing primers: 5′ none
Gene/Insert 3
  Gene/Insert name: loxP2
  Species: P1
  Insert size (bp): 34
  Cloning method: Restriction Enzyme; 5′ cloning site XbaI (not destroyed); 3′ cloning site NdeI (not destroyed)
  Sequencing primers: 5′ none
Terms and licenses: Academic/Nonprofit Terms; Industry Terms: Not Available to Industry
How to cite: pDHJS3 AN+ was a gift from Tao-shih Hsieh (Addgene plasmid # 78240 ; http://n2t.net/addgene:78240 ; RRID:Addgene_78240)
