>Addgene plasmid #78240 | pDHJS3 AN+ | addgene partial sequence | sequence record 147942 | F1ori-R 5'-AGGGAAGAAAGCGAAAGGAG-3'
[49 nt withheld, positions 1-49]
CCCATTCGCCATTCAGGCTGCGCAACTGTTGGGAAGGGCGATCGGTGCGGGCCTCTTCGCTATTACGCCA
GCTGGCGAAAGGGGGATGTGCTGCAAGGCGATTAAGTTGGGTAACGCCAGGGTTTTCCCAGTCACGACGT
TGTAAAACGACGGCCAGTGAATTGTAATACGACTCACTATAGGGCGAATTGGGTACCGGGCCCCCCCTCG
AGGTCGACGGTATCGATAAGCTAGATCTATAACTTCGTATAGCATACATTATACGAAGTTATGAATTCAG
GACCTTGAACGCGAGGTGCGCGGCTGTCAGGATTACGCGTGATTATCTGGCCCGGGCTACTCGGTGTACA
ACAAGGTCTTCGATTTCGAGGCCCCTGTGCGCGGTCAGAATGCCAAAATGGTTATGACCTCCGTATCCGG
CCACATGATGCAGCTGGCATTCCAGGTGTCTTACAAAAATTGGAGAACGGTGGATCCGCGCTCTTTATTC
GACGCGCCGGTGGAAAAGGGCGTGGGCTCGGATTATGAGCCTATCAAAAGGACCTTGGAACGCGAGGTGC
GCGGCTGTCAGGGATTGATTATCTGGACGGATTGCGATCGCGAGGGCGAGAACATTGGCTACGAGATTAT
TGATGTGCGGCCGCATCCGAGCCATTGGAAGATTAGGTTCTGCTAGCGCACACAATTGATGACTTGATCT
AGAATAACTTCGTATAGCATACATTATACGAAGTTATCATATGAGCTCCAGCTTTTGTTCCCTTTAGTGA
GGGTTAATTTCGAGCTTGGCGTAATCATGGTCATAGCTGTTTCCTGTGTGAAATTGTTATCCGCTCACAA
TTCCACACAACATACGAGCCGGAAGCATAAAGTGTAAAGCCTGGGGTGCCTAATGAGTGAGCTAACTCAC
ATTAATTGCGTTGCGCTCACTGCCCGCTT
