>Addgene plasmid #78240 | pDHJS3 AN+ | addgene partial sequence | sequence record 149075 | L4440 5'-AGCGAGTCAGTGAGCGAG-3'
CGCCTCTCCCCGCGCGTTGGCCGATTCATTAATGCAGCTGGCACGACAGGTTTCCCGACTGGAAAGCGGG
CAGTGAGCGCAACGCAATTAATGTGAGTTAGCTCACTCATTAGGCACCCCAGGCTTTACACTTTATGCTT
CCGGCTCGTATGTTGTGTGGAATTGTGAGCGGATAACAATTTCACACAGGAAACAGCTATGACCATGATT
ACGCCAAGCTCGAAATTAACCCTCACTAAAGGGAACAAAAGCTGGAGCTCATATGATAACTTCGTATAAT
GTATGCTATACGAAGTTATTCTAGATCAAGTCATCAATTGTGTGCGCTAGCAGAACCTAATCTTCCAATG
GCTCGGATGCGGCCGCACATCAATAATCTCGTAGCCAATGTTCTCGCCCTCGCGATCGCAATCCGTCCAG
ATAATCAATCCCTGACAGCCGCGCACCTCGCGTTCCAAGGTCCTTTTGATAGGCTCATAATCCGAGCCCA
CGCCCTTTTCCACCGGCGCGTCGAATAAAGAGCGCGGATCCACCGTTCTCCAATTTTTGTAAGACACCTG
GAATGCCAGCTGCATCATGTGGCCGGATACGGAGGTCATAACCATTTTGGCATTCTGACCGCGCACAGGG
GCCTCGAAATCGAAGACCTTGTTGTACACCGAGTAGCCCGGGCCAGATAATCACGCGTAATCCTGACAGC
CGCGCACCTCGCGTTCAAGGTCCTGAATTCATAACTTCGTATAATGTATGCTATACGAAGTTATAGATCT
AGCTTATCGATACCGTCGACCTCGAGGGGGGGCCCGGTACCCAATTCGCCCTATAGTGAGTCGTATTACA
ATTCACTGGCCGTCGTTTTACAACGTCGTGACTGGGAAAACCCTGGCGTTACCCAACTTAATCGCCTTGC
AGCACATCCCCCTTTCGCCAGCTGGCGTAATAGCGAAGAGGCCCGCACCGATCGCCCTTCCCAACAGTTG
CGCAGCCTGAATGGCGAATGG
